Addgene plasmid #43757: IV-CGG
Depositing lab: Chad Cowan & Kiran Musunuru. Depositing organization: Harvard University. Publication: A TALEN Genome-Editing System for Generating Human Stem Cell-Based Disease Models. Ding Q, Lee YK, Schaefer EA, Peters DT, Veres A, Kim K, Kuperwasser N, Motola DL, Meissner TB, Hendriks WT, Trevisan M, Gupta RM, Moisan A, Banks E, Friesen M, Schinzel RT, Xia F, Tang A, Xia Y, Figueroa E, Wann A, Ahfeldt T, Daheron L, Zhang F, Rubin LL, Peng LF, Chung RT, Musunuru K, Cowan CA. Cell Stem Cell. 2012 Dec 12. pii: S1934-5909(12)00645-5. doi: 10.1016/j.stem.2012.11.011. PubMed 23246482.
Backbone
  Vector backbone: pCRII-TOPO
  Backbone manufacturer: Invitrogen
  Backbone size w/o insert (bp): 3973
  Vector type: Bacterial Cloning
Growth in bacteria
  Bacterial resistance: Ampicillin and Kanamycin, 100 & 50 μg/mL
  Growth temperature: 37°C
  Growth strain: Top10
  Copy number: High Copy
Gene/Insert
  Gene/Insert name: IV-CGG
  Species: Synthetic
  Insert size (bp): 279
  Cloning method: TOPO Cloning
  Sequencing primers: 5′ T7; 3′ M13-rev
Terms and licenses: Academic/Nonprofit Terms; Industry Terms: Not Available to Industry
How to cite: IV-CGG was a gift from Chad Cowan & Kiran Musunuru (Addgene plasmid # 43757 ; http://n2t.net/addgene:43757 ; RRID:Addgene_43757)
