[The description below was written by a language model from this plasmid's Addgene catalogue record.]
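Description:
IV-CGG is a small bacterial cloning plasmid built on the commercial pCRII-TOPO backbone (about 4 kb without insert), into which a 279 bp synthetic fragment was placed by TOPO cloning. It is maintained in E. coli as a high-copy plasmid and carries both ampicillin and kanamycin resistance, as is standard for this backbone, so either or both drugs can be used for selection. The insert sits between the T7 and M13-reverse priming sites of the vector, which are the sites listed for sequence verification. The record describes no promoter intended to express the insert, no tags or reporters, and no elements for use in mammalian cells. The plasmid appears to serve purely as a storage and amplification vehicle for the synthetic fragment.

The record does not spell out what the insert encodes beyond its name. The associated publication describes a TALEN genome-editing system for generating human stem cell-based disease models. In that context the name and size are consistent with a pre-assembled module of TALE repeats, roughly three repeat units, specifying the DNA triplet CGG for position IV in a stepwise or hierarchical TALE array assembly scheme. This reading is an inference from the name, the insert length and the publication title, not a stated catalogue fact. If it is correct, the plasmid would be one member of a library of such building blocks, from which fragments are released and joined to construct custom TALE DNA-binding domains that are then fused to a nuclease domain in a separate expression vector. No feature table was provided, so the exact boundaries and flanking assembly sites of the insert cannot be described.
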