>Addgene plasmid #43757 | IV-CGG | depositor partial sequence | sequence record 59022 | IV-CGG sequence 279 bps
CGTCTCGACTCACCCCAGAGCAGGTCGTGGCGATCGCAAGCCACGACGGAGGAAAGCAAGCCTTGGAAAC
AGTACAGAGGCTGTTGCCTGTGCTGTGCCAAGCGCACGGCCTCACCCCAGAGCAGGTCGTGGCAATCGCG
AGCAATAACGGCGGAAAACAGGCTTTGGAAACGGTGCAGAGGCTCCTTCCAGTGCTGTGCCAAGCGCACG
GATTAACCCCAGAGCAGGTCGTGGCAATCGCGAGCAATAAGGGCGGAAGACCCGCACTGGAGAGAGACG
