>Addgene plasmid #43757 | IV-CGG | addgene partial sequence | sequence record 62189 | M13-F20 5'-TGTAAAACGACGGCCAGT-3'
CTATAGGGCGAATTGGGCCCTCTAGATGCATGCTCGAGCGGCCGCCAGTGTGATGGATATCTGCAGAATT
CGCCCTTATATAGATGCCGTCCTAGCGCGTCTCGACTCACCCCAGAGCAGGTCGTGGCGATCGCAAGCCA
CGACGGAGGAAAGCAAGCCTTGGAAACAGTACAGAGGCTGTTGCCTGTGCTGTGCCAAGCGCACGGCCTC
ACCCCAGAGCAGGTCGTGGCAATCGCGAGCAATAACGGCGGAAAACAGGCTTTGGAAACGGTGCAGAGGC
TCCTTCCAGTGCTGTGCCAAGCGCACGGATTAACCCCAGAGCAGGTCGTGGCAATCGCGAGCAATAAGGG
CGGAAGACCCGCACTGGAGAGAGACGTGGGCACAGGAAAGATACTTAAGGGCGAATTCCAGCACACTGGC
GGCCGTTACTAGTGGATCCGAGCTCGGTACCAAGCTTGATGCATAGCTTGAGTATTCTATAGTGTCACCT
AAATAGCTTGGCGTAATCATGGTCATAGCTGTTTCCTGTGTGAAATTGTTATCCGCTCACAATTCCACAC
AACATACGAGCCGGAAGCATAAAGTGTAAAGCCTGGGGTGCCTAATGAGTGAGCTAACTCACATTAATTG
CGTTGCGCTCACTGCCCGCTTTCCAGTCGGGAAACCTGTCGTGCCAGCTGCATTAATGAATCGGCCAACG
CGCGGGGAGAGGCGGTTTGCGTATTGGGCGCTCTTCCGCTTCCTCGCTCACTGACTCGCTGCGCTCGGTC
GTTCGGCTGCGGCGAGCGGTATCAGCTCACTCAAAGGCGGTAATACGGTTATCCACAGAATCAGGGGATA
ACGCAGGAAAGAACATGTGAGCAAAAGGCCAGCAAAAGGCCAGGAACCGTAAAAAGG
